>Addgene plasmid #28020 | pEF1a-Ronin-FLAG-IRES-Neo | depositor full sequence | sequence record 13260 | Author sequence
CCAATTCAAGCTTCGTGAGGCTCCGGTGCCCGTCAGTGGGCAGAGCGCACATCGCCCACAGTCCCCGAGA
AGTTGGGGGGAGGGGTCGGCAATTGAACCGGTGCCTAGAGAAGGTGGCGCGGGGTAAACTGGGAAAGTGA
TGTCGTGTACTGGCTCCGCCTTTTTCCCGAGGGTGGGGGAGAACCGTATATAAGTGCAGTAGTCGCCGTG
AACGTTCTTTTTCGCAACGGGTTTGCCGCCAGAACACAGGTAAGTGCCGTGTGTGGTTCCCGCGGGCCTG
GCCTCTTTACGGGTTATGGCCCTTGCGTGCCTTGAATTACTTCCACCTGGCTCCAGTACGTGATTCTTGA
TCCCGAGCTGGAGCCAGGGGCGGGCCTTGCGCTTTAGGAGCCCCTTCGCCTCGTGCTTGAGTTGAGGCCT
GGCCTGGGCGCTGGGGCCGCCGCGTGCGAATCTGGTGGCACCTTCGCGCCTGTCTCGCTGCTTTCGATAA
GTCTCTAGCCATTTAAAATTTTTGATGACCTGCTGCGACGCTTTTTTTCTGGCAAGATAGTCTTGTAAAT
GCGGGCCAGGATCTGCACACTGGTATTTCGGTTTTTGGGCCCGCGGCCGGCGACGGGGCCCGTGCGTCCC
AGCGCACATGTTCGGCGAGGCGGGGCCTGCGAGCGCGGCCACCGAGAATCGGACGGGGGTAGTCTCAAGC
TGGCCGGCCTGCTCTGGTGCCTGGCCTCGCGCCGCCGTGTATCGCCCCGCCCTGGGCGGCAAGGCTGGCC
CGGTCGGCACCAGTTGCGTGAGCGGAAAGATGGCCGCTTCCCGGCCCTGCTCCAGGGGGCTCAAAATGGA
GGACGCGGCGCTCGGGAGAGCGGGCGGGTGAGTCACCCACACAAAGGAAAAGGGCCTTTCCGTCCTCAGC
CGTCGCTTCATGTGACTCCACGGAGTACCGGGCGCCGTCCAGGCACCTCGATTAGTTCTGGAGCTTTTGG
AGTACGTCGTCTTTAGGTTGGGGGGAGGGGTTTTATGCGATGGAGTTTCCCCACACTGAGTGGGTGGAGA
CTGAAGTTAGGCCAGCTTGGCACTTGATGTAATTCTCCTTGGAATTTGGCCTTTTTGAGTTTGGATCTTG
GTTCATTCTCAAGCCTCAGACAGTGGTTCAAAGTTTTTTTCTTCCATTTCAGGTGTCGTGAACACGGGCT
GCAGAAGTTGGTCGTGAGGCACTGGGCAGGTAAGTATCAAGGTTACAAGACAGGTTTAAGGAGACCAATA
GAAACTGGGCTTGTCGAGACAGAGAAGACTCTTGCGTTTCTGATAGGCACCTATTGGTCTTACTGACATC
CACTTTGCCTTTCTCTCCACAGGTGTCCACTCCCAGTTCAATTACAGCTCTTAAGGCTAGAGTACTTAAT
ACGACTCACTATAGGCTAGCCTCGAGATCTGCCACCATGCCTGGCTTTACGTGCTGCGTGCCAGGCTGCT
ACAACAACTCGCACCGGGACAAGGCGCTGCACTTCTACACGTTTCCAAAGGACGCTGAGTTGCGGCGCCT
CTGGCTCAAGAACGTGTCGCGTGCCGGCGTCAGTGGGTGCTTCTCCACCTTCCAGCCCACCACAGGCCAC
CGTCTCTGCAGCGTTCACTTCCAGGGCGGCCGCAAGACCTACACGGTACGCGTCCCCACCATCTTCCCGC
TGCGCGGCGTCAATGAGCGCAAAGTAGCGCGCAGACCCGCTGGGGCCGCGGCCGCCCGCCGCAGGCAGCA
GCAGCAACAGCAGCAGCAGCAGCAACAGCAGCAACAGCAGCAGCAGCAGCAACAGCAGCAGCAGCAGCAG
CAGCAGCAGTCCTCACCCTCTGCCTCCACTGCCCAGACTGCCCAGCTGCAGCCGAACCTGGTATCTGCTT
CCGCGGCCGTGCTTCTCACCCTTCAGGCCACTGTAGACAGCAGTCAGGCTCCGGGATCCGTACAGCCGGC
GCCCATCACTCCCACTGGAGAAGACGTGAAGCCCATCGATCTCACAGTGCAAGTGGAGTTTGCAGCCGCA
GAGGGCGCAGCCGCTGCGGCCGCCGCGTCGGAGTTACAGGCTGCTACCGCAGGGCTGGAGGCTGCCGAGT
GCCCTATGGGCCCCCAGTTGGTGGTGGTAGGGGAAGAGGGCTTCCCTGATACTGGCTCCGACCATTCGTA
CTCCTTGTCGTCAGGCACCACGGAGGAGGAGCTCCTGCGCAAGCTGAATGAGCAGCGGGACATCCTGGCT
CTGATGGAAGTGAAGATGAAAGAGATGAAAGGCAGCATTCGCCACCTGCGTCTCACTGAGGCCAAGCTGC
GCGAAGAACTGCGTGAGAAGGATCGGCTGCTTGCCATGGCTGTCATCCGCAAGAAGCACGGAATGGATTA
CAAGGATGACGATAAGTGATCTAGAGTCGACCCGGGCGGCCGCTCTAGCCCAATTCCGCCCCTCTCCCTC
CCCCCCCCCTAACGTTACTGGCCGAAGCCGCTTGGAATAAGGCCGGTGTGCGTTTGTCTATATGTTATTT
TCCACCATATTGCCGTCTTTTGGCAATGTGAGGGCCCGGAAACCTGGCCCTGTCTTCTTGACGAGCATTC
CTAGGGGTCTTTCCCCTCTCGCCAAAGGAATGCAAGGTCTGTTGAATGTCGTGAAGGAAGCAGTTCCTCT
GGAAGCTTCTTGAAGACAAACAACGTCTGTAGCGACCCTTTGCAGGCAGCGGAACCCCCCACCTGGCGAC
AGGTGCCTCTGCGGCCAAAAGCCACGTGTATAAGATACACCTGCAAAGGCGGCACAACCCCAGTGCCACG
TTGTGAGTTGGATAGTTGTGGAAAGAGTCAAATGGCTCTCCTCAAGCGTATTCAACAAGGGGCTGAAGGA
TGCCCAGAAGGTACCCCATTGTATGGGATCTGATCTGGGGCCTCGGTGCACATGCTTTACATGTGTTTAG
TCGAGGTTAAAAAACGTCTAGGCCCCCCGAACCACGGGGACGTGGTTTTCCTTTGAAAAACACGATGATA
ATATGGGCATTGAACAAGATGGATTGCACGCAGGTTCTCCGGCCGCTTGGGTGGAGAGGCTATTCGGCTA
TGACTGGGCACAACAGACAATCGGCTGCTCTGATGCCGCCGTGTTCCGGCTGTCAGCGCAGGGGCGCCCG
GTTCTTTTTGTCAAGACCGACCTGTCCGGTGCCCTGAATGAACTGCAGGACGAGGCAGCGCGGCTATCGT
GGCTGGCCACGACGGGCGTTCCTTGCGCAGCTGTGCTCGACGTTGTCACTGAAGCGGGAAGGGACTGGCT
GCTATTGGGCGAAGTGCCGGGGCAGGATCTCCTGTCATCTCACCTTGCTCCTGCCGAGAAAGTATCCATC
ATGGCTGATGCAATGCGGCGGCTGCATACGCTTGATCCGGCTACCTGCCCATTCGACCACCAAGCGAAAC
ATCGCATCGAGCGAGCACGTACTCGGATGGAAGCCGGTCTTGTCGATCAGGATGATCTGGACGAAGAGCA
TCAGGGGCTCGCGCCAGCCGAACTGTTCGCCAGGCTCAAGGCGCGCATGCCCGACGGCGAGGATCTCGTC
GTGACCCATGGCGATGCCTGCTTGCCGAATATCATGGTGGAAAATGGCCGCTTTTCTGGATTCATCGACT
GTGGCCGGCTGGGTGTGGCGGACCGCTATCAGGACATAGCGTTGGCTACCCGTGATATTGCTGAAGAGCT
TGGCGGCGAATGGGCTGACCGCTTCCTCGTGCTTTACGGTATCGCCGCTCCCGATTCGCAGCGCATCGCC
TTCTATCGCCTTCTTGACGAGTTCTTCTGAGCGGGACTCTGGGGTTCGAAATGACCGACCAAGCGACGCC
CAACCTGCCATCACGATGGCCGCAATAAAATATCTTTATTTTCATTACATCTGTGTGTTGGTTTTTTGTG
TGAATCGATAGCGATAAGGATCCGGGCTGGCGTAATAGCGAAGAGGCCCGCACCGATCGCCCTTCCCAAC
AGTTGCGCAGCCTGAATGGCGAATGG
[124 nt withheld, positions 4017-4140]
C
[56 nt withheld, positions 4142-4197]
AGCTTTACGGCACCTCGACCG
[64 nt withheld, positions 4219-4282]
CCTTTGACGTTGGAGTCCACGTTCTTT
[37 nt withheld, positions 4310-4346]
ACCCTATCTCGGTCTATTCTTTTGATTTATAAGGGATTTTGCCGATTTCGGCCTATTGGTTAAAAAATGA
GCTGATTTAACAAATATTTAACGCGAATTTTAACAAAATATTAACGTTTACAATTTCGCCTGATGCGGTA
TTTTCTCCTTACGCATCTGTGCGGTATTTCACACCGCATATGGTGCACTCTCAGTACAATCTGCTCTGAT
GCCGCATAGTTAAGCCAGCCCCGACACCCGCCAACACCCGCTGACGCGCCCTGACGGGCTTGTCTGCTCC
CGGCATCCGCTTACAGACAAGCTGTGACCGTCTCCGGGAGCTGCATGTGTCAGAGGTTTTCACCGTCATC
ACCGAAACGCGCGAGACGAAAGGGCCTCGTGATACGCCTATTTTTATAGGTTAATGTCATGATAATAATG
GTTTCTTAGACGTCAGGTGGCACTTTTCGGGGAAATGTGCGCGGAACCCCTATTTGTTTATTTTTCTAAA
TACATTCAAATATGTATCCGCTCATGAGACAATAACCCTGATAAATGCTTCAATAATATTGAAAAAGGAA
GAGTATGAGTATTCAACATTTCCGTGTCGCCCTTATTCCCTTTTTTGCGGCATTTTGCCTTCCTGTTTTT
GCTCACCCAGAAACGCTGGTGAAAGTAAAAGATGCTGAAGATCAGTTGGGTGCACGAGTGGGTTACATCG
AACTGGATCTCAACAGCGGTAAGATCCTTGAGAGTTTTCGCCCCGAAGAACGTTTTCCAATGATGAGCAC
TTTTAAAGTTCTGCTATGTGGCGCGGTATTATCCCGTATTGACGCCGGGCAAGAGCAACTCGGTCGCCGC
ATACACTATTCTCAGAATGACTTGGTTGAGTACTCACCAGTCACAGAAAAGCATCTTACGGATGGCATGA
CAGTAAGAGAATTATGCAGTGCTGCCATAACCATGAGTGATAACACTGCGGCCAACTTACTTCTGACAAC
GATCGGAGGACCGAAGGAGCTAACCGCTTTTTTGCACAACATGGGGGATCATGTAACTCGCCTTGATCGT
TGGGAACCGGAGCTGAATGAAGCCATACCAAACGACGAGCGTGACACCACGATGCCTGTAGCAATGGCAA
CAACGTTGCGCAAACTATTAACTGGCGAACTACTTACTCTAGCTTCCCGGCAACAATTAATAGACTGGAT
GGAGGCGGATAAAGTTGCAGGACCACTTCTGCGCTCGGCCCTTCCGGCTGGCTGGTTTATTGCTGATAAA
TCTGGAGCCGGTGAGCGTGGGTCTCGCGGTATCATTGCAGCACTGGGGCCAGATGGTAAGCCCTCCCGTA
TCGTAGTTATCTACACGACGGGGAGTCAGGCAACTATGGATGAACGAAATAGACAGATCGCTGAGATAGG
TGCCTCACTGATTAAGCATTGGTAACTGTCAGACCAAGTTTACTCATATATACTTTAGATTGATTTAAAA
CTTCATTTTTAATTTAAAAGGATCTAGGTGAAGATCCTTTTTGATAATCTCATGACCAAAATCCCTTAAC
GTGAGTTTTCGTTCCACTGAGCGTCAGACCCCGTAGAAAAGATCAAAGGATCTTCTTGAGATCCTTTTTT
TCTGCGCGTAATCTGCTGCTTGCAAACAAAAAAACCACCGCTACCAGCGGTGGTTTGTTTGCCGGATCAA
GAGCTACCAACTCTTTTTCCGAAGGTAACTGGCTTCAGCAGAGCGCAGATACCAAATACTGTCCTTCTAG
TGTAGCCGTAGTTAGGCCACCACTTCAAGAACTCTGTAGCACCGCCTACATACCTCGCTCTGCTAATCCT
GTTACCAGTGGCTGCTGCCAGTGGCGATAAGTCGTGTCTTACCGGGTTGGACTCAAGACGATAGTTACCG
GATAAGGCGCAGCGGTCGGGCTGAACGGGGGGTTCGTGCACACAGCCCAGCTTGGAGCGAACGACCTACA
CCGAACTGAGATACCTACAGCGTGAGCTATGAGAAAGCGCCACGCTTCCCGAAGGGAGAAAGGCGGACAG
GTATCCGGTAAGCGGCAGGGTCGGAACAGGAGAGCGCACGAGGGAGCTTCCAGGGGGAAACGCCTGGTAT
CTTTATAGTCCTGTCGGGTTTCGCCACCTCTGACTTGAGCGTCGATTTTTGTGATGCTCGTCAGGGGGGC
GGAGCCTATGGAAAAACGCCAGCAACGCG
Features (pLannotate 1.2.2; 15 found; start..end, strand, type, name):
     19..1181    +  promoter       EF-1α promoter: strong constitutive promoter for human elongation factor EF-1α
   1220..1352    +  intron         chimeric intron: chimera between introns from human β-globin and immunoglobulin heavy chain genes
   1397..1415    +  promoter       T7 promoter: promoter for bacteriophage T7 RNA polymerase
   1437..2375    +  CDS            THAP11: THA11_HUMAN - Experimental evidence at protein level: Swiss-Prot protein existence level 1. Transcriptional repressor that plays a central role for embryogenesis and the pluripotency of embryonic stem (ES) cells. Sequence-specific DNA-binding factor that represses gene expression in pluripotent ES cells by directly binding to key genetic loci and recruiting epigenetic modifiers (By similarity). From Homo sapiens (Human).
   2376..2392    +  CDS            3xFLAG (fragment): three tandem FLAG® epitope tags
   2439..3011    +  misc_feature   IRES: internal ribosome entry site (IRES) of the encephalomyocarditis virus (EMCV)
   3019..3810    +  CDS            NeoR/KanR: aminoglycoside phosphotransferase from Tn5; aph(3')-II (or nptII); confers resistance to neomycin, kanamycin, and G418 (Geneticin®)
   3874..3922    +  polyA_signal   poly(A) signal: synthetic polyadenylation signal
   3946..4013    +  CDS            lacZα (fragment): LacZα fragment of β-galactosidase; lacZ fragment
   4017..4472    +  rep_origin     f1 ori (sequence partly withheld): f1 bacteriophage origin of replication; arrow indicates direction of (+) strand synthesis
   4475..4574    -  misc_feature   bom (fragment): basis of mobility region from pBR322
   4676..4711    -  CDS            rop (fragment): Rop protein, which maintains plasmids at low copy number; rop
   4806..4910    +  promoter       AmpR promoter: bla
   4911..5771    +  CDS            AmpR: β-lactamase; bla; confers resistance to ampicillin, carbenicillin, and related antibiotics
   5942..6530    +  rep_origin     ori: high-copy-number ColE1/pMB1/pBR322/pUC origin of replication
