[The description below was written by a language model from this plasmid's Addgene catalogue record and pLannotate feature annotations shown in this document.]
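Description:
pEF1a-Ronin-FLAG-IRES-Neo is a 6.5 kb mammalian expression plasmid built on the pEF1a-Luc-IRES-Neo backbone, in which the original luciferase gene was replaced by a PCR-amplified Ronin coding sequence inserted between BglII and XbaI sites. It is propagated in E. coli as a high-copy plasmid through a ColE1/pUC-type origin and selected with ampicillin via the β-lactamase gene. An f1 phage origin is also present, along with short remnants of lacZα, bom and rop that are backbone leftovers rather than functional elements. The depositor notes that although the XbaI site is retained, the enzyme no longer cuts the plasmid, possibly because of methylation.

The payload is a single bicistronic transcription unit. The strong constitutive human EF-1α promoter, followed by a chimeric β-globin/immunoglobulin intron that promotes efficient mRNA processing, drives human Ronin (THAP11), a sequence-specific DNA-binding transcriptional regulator implicated in embryogenesis and embryonic stem cell pluripotency. The protein carries a C-terminal FLAG epitope; the annotation software labels this as a fragment of 3xFLAG, consistent with a single short tag. A T7 promoter sits just upstream of the coding sequence and could support in vitro transcription. Downstream, an EMCV IRES allows cap-independent translation of the neomycin phosphotransferase gene from the same mRNA, which ends at a synthetic polyadenylation signal. Because G418 resistance is coupled to the Ronin transcript, selected cells are likely to express the tagged protein. The construct suits stable or transient expression of FLAG-tagged Ronin for detection or immunoprecipitation, in keeping with the associated work on Ronin/Hcf-1 binding to target genes in embryonic stem cells.
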