Addgene plasmid #28020: pEF1a-Ronin-FLAG-IRES-Neo
Depositing lab: Thomas Zwaka. Depositing organization: Baylor College of Medicine. Publication: Ronin/Hcf-1 binds to a hyperconserved enhancer element and regulates genes involved in the growth of embryonic stem cells. Dejosez M, Levine SS, Frampton GM, Whyte WA, Stratton SA, Barton MC, Gunaratne PH, Young RA, Zwaka TP. Genes Dev. 2010 Jul 15. 24(14):1479-84. 10.1101/gad.1935210 PubMed 20581084.
Backbone
  Vector backbone: pEF1a-Luc-IRES-Neo
  Vector type: Mammalian Expression
  Selectable markers: Neomycin (select with G418)
Growth in bacteria
  Bacterial resistance: Ampicillin, 100 μg/mL
  Growth temperature: 37°C
  Growth strain: DH5alpha
  Copy number: High Copy
Gene/Insert
  Gene/Insert name: Ronin (alt names: Thap11; pTZ1133)
  Species: H. sapiens (human)
  Entrez Gene: THAP11 (a.k.a. HRIHFB2206, CTG-B43a, CTG-B45d, RONIN)
  Tag / fusion protein: FLAG (C terminal on insert)
  Cloning method: Restriction Enzyme; 5′ cloning site BglII (not destroyed); 3′ cloning site XbaI (not destroyed)
  Sequencing primers: 5′ n/a
Resource information
  A portion of this plasmid was derived from a plasmid made by: To obtain the pEF1a-Ronin-Flag-Ires-Neo vector, we cloned the PCR product into pEF1-Luc-IRES-Neo (the kind gift of David Spencer, Baylor College of Medicine) using BglII and XbaI, replacing the luciferase gene with Ronin
Terms and licenses: Academic/Nonprofit Terms; Industry Terms: Not Available to Industry
Depositor comments: Even though the XbaI site is still present, XbaI does not cut this plasmid anymore possibly due to methylation
How to cite: pEF1a-Ronin-FLAG-IRES-Neo was a gift from Thomas Zwaka (Addgene plasmid # 28020 ; http://n2t.net/addgene:28020 ; RRID:Addgene_28020)
