>Addgene plasmid #28020 | pEF1a-Ronin-FLAG-IRES-Neo | addgene partial sequence | sequence record 34316 | 28020 with hRonin-F (5' CGTCAATGAGCGCAAAGTAG 3')
GCAGGCAGCAGCAGCAACAGCAGCAGCAGCAGCAACAGCAGCAACAGCAGCAGCAGCAGCAACAGCAGCA
GCAGCAGCAGCAGCAGCAGTCCTCACCCTCTGCCTCCACTGCCCAGACTGCCCAGCTGCAGCCGAACCTG
GTATCTGCTTCCGCGGCCGTGCTTCTCACCCTTCAGGCCACTGTAGACAGCAGTCAGGCTCCGGGATCCG
TACAGCCGGCGCCCATCACTCCCACTGGAGAAGACGTGAAGCCCATCGATCTCACAGTGCAAGTGGAGTT
TGCAGCCGCAGAGGGCGCAGCCGCTGCGGCCGCCGCGTCGGAGTTACAGGCTGCTACCGCAGGGCTGGAG
GCTGCCGAGTGCCCTATGGGCCCCCAGTTGGTGGTGGTAGGGGAAGAGGGCTTCCCTGATACTGGCTCCG
ACCATTCGTACTCCTTGTCGTCAGGCACCACGGAGGAGGAGCTCCTGCGCAAGCTGAATGAGCAGCGGGA
CATCCTGGCTCTGATGGAAGTGAAGATGAAAGAGATGAAAGGCAGCATTCGCCACCTGCGTCTCACTGAG
GCCAAGCTGCGCGAAGAACTGCGTGAGAAGGATCGGCTGCTTGCCATGGCTGTCATCCGCAAGAAGCACG
GAATGGATTACAAGGATGACGATAAGTGATCTAGAGTCGACCCGGGCGGCCGCTCTAGCCCAATTCCGCC
CCCCCCCCCCTAACGTTACTGGGCGAAGCCGCTTGGAATAA
