>Addgene plasmid #28020 | pEF1a-Ronin-FLAG-IRES-Neo | addgene partial sequence | sequence record 34317 | 28020 with EF-1a-F (5' TCAAGCCTCAGACAGTGGTTC 3')
TATAGACAGGTTTAAGGAGACCAATAGAAACTGGGCTTGTCGAGACAGAGAAGACTCTTGCGTTTCTGAT
AGGCACCTATTGGTCTTACTGACATCCACTTTGCCTTTCTCTCCACAGGTGTCCACTCCCAGTTCAATTA
CAGCTCTTAAGGCTAGAGTACTTAATACGACTCACTATAGGCTAGCCTCGAGATCTGCCACCATGCCTGG
CTTTACGTGCTGCGTGCCAGGCTGCTACAACAACTCGCACCGGGACAAGGCGCTGCACTTCTACACGTTT
CCAAAGGACGCTGAGTTGCGGCGCCTCTGGCTCAAGAACGTGTCGCGTGCCGGCGTCAGTGGGTGCTTCT
CCACCTTCCAGCCCACCACAGGCCACCGTCTCTGCAGCGTTCACTTCCAGGGCGGCCGCAAGACCTACAC
GGTACGCGTCCCCACCATCTTCCCGCTGCGCGGCGTCAATGAGCGCAAAGTAGCGCGCAGACCCGCTGGG
GCCGCGGCCGCCCGCCGCAGGCAGCAGCAGCAACAGCAGCAGCAGCAGCAACAGCAGCAACAGCAGCAGC
AGCAGCAACAGCAGCAGCAGCAGCAGCAGCAGCAGTCCTCACCCTCTGCCTCCACTGCCCAGACTGCCCA
GCTGCAGCCGAACCTGGTATCTGCTTCCGCGGCCGTGCTTCTCACCCTTCAGGCCACTGTAGACAGCAGT
CAGGCTCCGGGATCCGTACAGCCGGCGCCCATCACTCCCACTGGAGAAGACGTGAAGCCCATCGATCTCA
CAGTGCAAGTGGAGTTGGCAGCC
